Addgene plasmid #41294: TAL3120
Depositing lab: Keith Joung. Depositing organization: Massachusetts General Hospital. Publication: Targeted gene disruption in somatic zebrafish cells using engineered TALENs. Sander JD, Cade L, Khayter C, Reyon D, Peterson RT, Joung JK, Yeh JR. Nat Biotechnol. 2011 Aug 5;29(8):697-8. doi: 10.1038/nbt.1934. PubMed 21822241.
Backbone
  Vector backbone: JDS70
  Backbone manufacturer: Addgene plasmid #32285
  Backbone size w/o insert (bp): 6447
  Vector type: Mammalian Expression ; T7
Growth in bacteria
  Bacterial resistance: Ampicillin, 100 μg/mL
  Growth temperature: 37°C
  Growth strain: XL1 Blue
  Copy number: High Copy
Gene/Insert
  Gene/Insert name: ZebrafishCommunity-mir-726-Left (alt name: mir-726)
  Species: D. rerio (zebrafish)
  Insert size (bp): 1640
  Entrez Gene: mir726 (a.k.a. dre-mir-726)
  Promoter: CMV
  Tag / fusion protein: 3X Flag (N terminal on backbone); WT FOKI (C terminal on backbone)
  Cloning method: Restriction Enzyme; 5′ cloning site N/A (destroyed during cloning); 3′ cloning site N/A (destroyed during cloning)
  Sequencing primers: 5′ CMV-F; 3′ BGH-rev
Terms and licenses: Academic/Nonprofit Terms; Industry Terms: Not Available to Industry
Depositor comments: Target binding site: TCAGTCGTATGCCTGGAA It is strongly recommended that users perform a diagnostic digest to verify this plasmid prior to use. For example, a double digest of the plasmid with BamHI and KpnI should result in two bands at 2.3kb and 5.8kb.
How to cite: TAL3120 was a gift from Keith Joung (Addgene plasmid # 41294 ; http://n2t.net/addgene:41294 ; RRID:Addgene_41294)
