[The description below was written by a language model from this plasmid's Addgene catalogue record.]
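Description:
TAL3120 is a TALEN expression plasmid built on the JDS70 backbone (about 6.4 kb without insert), a mammalian expression vector that also carries a T7 promoter. It is a high-copy plasmid propagated in E. coli under ampicillin selection. The record does not include a feature table, so the origin of replication and polyadenylation signal are not explicitly listed, although the use of a BGH reverse sequencing primer suggests a BGH terminator region downstream of the coding sequence.

The roughly 1.6 kb insert is an engineered TAL effector repeat array, designated ZebrafishCommunity-mir-726-Left, designed to recognise an 18-nucleotide binding site at the zebrafish mir-726 (dre-mir-726) locus. The array was cloned by restriction enzyme methods into sites that were destroyed in the process, placing it in frame with elements supplied by the backbone: an N-terminal 3X Flag tag for detection and a C-terminal wild-type FokI nuclease domain. Expression is driven by the CMV promoter in mammalian cells, while the T7 promoter would allow in vitro transcription of mRNA, a common route for delivering nucleases into zebrafish embryos.

Because FokI cleaves only as a dimer, this "Left" monomer is intended to be used with a matching right-half TALEN that binds the opposite strand across a spacer; that partner is not described in this record. Together the pair would introduce a double-strand break at the target, whose error-prone repair yields insertions or deletions. The construct comes from a collection associated with work on targeted gene disruption in somatic zebrafish cells using engineered TALENs. The depositor recommends confirming the plasmid by diagnostic digest before use, as repeat arrays can be unstable.
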