>Addgene plasmid #41294 | TAL3120 | depositor partial sequence | sequence record 54933 | TAL3120 sequence 2430 bps
TCTAGAGCTAGCACCATGGACTACAAAGACCATGACGGTGATTATAAAGATCATGACATCGATTACAAGG
ATGACGATGACAAGATGGCCCCCAAGAAGAAGAGGAAGGTGGGCATTCACCGCGGGGTACCTATGGTGGA
CTTGAGGACACTCGGTTATTCGCAACAGCAACAGGAGAAAATCAAGCCTAAGGTCAGGAGCACCGTCGCG
CAACACCACGAGGCGCTTGTGGGGCATGGCTTCACTCATGCGCATATTGTCGCGCTTTCACAGCACCCTG
CGGCGCTTGGGACGGTGGCTGTCAAATACCAAGATATGATTGCGGCCCTGCCCGAAGCCACGCACGAGGC
AATTGTAGGGGTCGGTAAACAGTGGTCGGGAGCGCGAGCACTTGAGGCGCTGCTGACTGTGGCGGGTGAG
CTTAGGGGGCCTCCGCTCCAGCTCGACACCGGGCAGCTGCTGAAGATCGCGAAGAGAGGGGGAGTAACAG
CGGTAGAGGCAGTGCACGCCTGGCGCAATGCGCTCACCGGGGCCCCCTTGAACCTGACCCCAGACCAGGT
AGTCGCAATCGCGTCACATGACGGGGGAAAGCAAGCCCTGGAAACCGTGCAAAGGTTGTTGCCGGTCCTT
TGTCAAGACCACGGCCTTACACCGGAGCAAGTCGTGGCCATTGCAAGCAACATCGGTGGCAAACAGGCTC
TTGAGACGGTTCAGAGACTTCTCCCAGTTCTCTGTCAAGCCCACGGGCTGACTCCCGATCAAGTTGTAGC
GATTGCGAATAACAATGGAGGGAAACAAGCATTGGAGACTGTCCAACGGCTCCTTCCCGTGTTGTGTCAA
GCCCACGGTTTGACGCCTGCACAAGTGGTCGCCATCGCCTCGAATGGCGGCGGTAAGCAGGCGCTGGAAA
CAGTACAGCGCCTGCTGCCTGTACTGTGCCAGGATCATGGACTGACCCCAGACCAGGTAGTCGCAATCGC
GTCACATGACGGGGGAAAGCAAGCCCTGGAAACCGTGCAAAGGTTGTTGCCGGTCCTTTGTCAAGACCAC
GGCCTTACACCGGAGCAAGTCGTGGCCATTGCAAATAATAACGGTGGCAAACAGGCTCTTGAGACGGTTC
AGAGACTTCTCCCAGTTCTCTGTCAAGCCCACGGGCTGACTCCCGATCAAGTTGTAGCGATTGCGTCCAA
CGGTGGAGGGAAACAAGCATTGGAGACTGTCCAACGGCTCCTTCCCGTGTTGTGTCAAGCCCACGGTTTG
ACGCCTGCACAAGTGGTCGCCATCGCCTCCAATATTGGCGGTAAGCAGGCGCTGGAAACAGTACAGCGCC
TGCTGCCTGTACTGTGCCAGGATCATGGACTGACCCCAGACCAGGTAGTCGCAATCGCGTCAAACGGAGG
GGGAAAGCAAGCCCTGGAAACCGTGCAAAGGTTGTTGCCGGTCCTTTGTCAAGACCACGGCCTTACACCG
GAGCAAGTCGTGGCCATTGCAAATAATAACGGTGGCAAACAGGCTCTTGAGACGGTTCAGAGACTTCTCC
CAGTTCTCTGTCAAGCCCACGGGCTGACTCCCGATCAAGTTGTAGCGATTGCGTCGCATGACGGAGGGAA
ACAAGCATTGGAGACTGTCCAACGGCTCCTTCCCGTGTTGTGTCAAGCCCACGGTTTGACGCCTGCACAA
GTGGTCGCCATCGCCAGCCATGATGGCGGTAAGCAGGCGCTGGAAACAGTACAGCGCCTGCTGCCTGTAC
TGTGCCAGGATCATGGACTGACCCCAGACCAGGTAGTCGCAATCGCGTCAAACGGAGGGGGAAAGCAAGC
CCTGGAAACCGTGCAAAGGTTGTTGCCGGTCCTTTGTCAAGACCACGGCCTTACACCGGAGCAAGTCGTG
GCCATTGCAAATAATAACGGTGGCAAACAGGCTCTTGAGACGGTTCAGAGACTTCTCCCAGTTCTCTGTC
AAGCCCACGGGCTGACTCCCGATCAAGTTGTAGCGATTGCGAATAACAATGGAGGGAAACAAGCATTGGA
GACTGTCCAACGGCTCCTTCCCGTGTTGTGTCAAGCCCACGGTTTGACGCCTGCACAAGTGGTCGCCATC
GCCTCCAATATTGGCGGTAAGCAGGCGCTGGAAACAGTACAGCGCCTGCTGCCTGTACTGTGCCAGGATC
ATGGACTGACACCCGAACAGGTGGTCGCCATTGCTTCTAACATCGGAGGACGGCCAGCCTTGGAGTCCAT
CGTAGCCCAATTGTCCAGGCCCGATCCCGCGTTGGCTGCGTTAACGAATGACCATCTGGTGGCGTTGGCA
TGTCTTGGTGGACGACCCGCGCTCGATGCAGTCAAAAAGGGTCTGCCTCATGCTCCCGCATTGATCAAAA
GAACCAACCGGCGGATTCCCGAGAGAACTTCCCATCGAGTCGCGGGATCC
