>Addgene plasmid #41294 | TAL3120 | addgene partial sequence | sequence record 56443 | JDS-TALEN-F 5'-TAGGGGTCGGTAAACAGTGG-3'
GCGCTGCTGACTGTGGCGGGTGAGCTTAGGGGGCCTCCGCTCCAGCTCGACACCGGGCAGCTGCTGAAGA
TCGCGAAGAGAGGGGGAGTAACAGCGGTAGAGGCAGTGCACGCCTGGCGCAATGCGCTCACCGGGGCCCC
CTTGAACCTGACCCCAGACCAGGTAGTCGCAATCGCGTCACATGACGGGGGAAAGCAAGCCCTGGAAACC
GTGCAAAGGTTGTTGCCGGTCCTTTGTCAAGACCACGGCCTTACACCGGAGCAAGTCGTGGCCATTGCAA
GCAACATCGGTGGCAAACAGGCTCTTGAGACGGTTCAGAGACTTCTCCCAGTTCTCTGTCAAGCCCACGG
GCTGACTCCCGATCAAGTTGTAGCGATTGCGAATAACAATGGAGGGAAACAAGCATTGGAGACTGTCCAA
CGGCTCCTTCCCGTGTTGTGTCAAGCCCACGGTTTGACGCCTGCACAAGTGGTCGCCATCGCCTCGAATG
GCGGCGGTAAGCAGGCGCTGGAAACAGTACAGCGCCTGCTGCCTGTACTGTGCCAGGATCATGGACTGAC
CCCAGACCAGGTAGTCGCAATCGCGTCACATGACGGGGGAAAGCAAGCCCTGGAAACCGTGCAAAGGTTG
TTGCCGGTCCTTTGTCAAGACCACGGCCTTACACCGGAGCAAGTCGTGGCCATTGCAAATAATAACGGTG
GCAAACAGGCTCTTGAGACGGTTCAGAGACTTCTCCCAGTTCTCTGTCAAGCCCACGGGCTGACTCCCGA
TCAAGTTGTAGCGATTGCGTCCAACGGTGGAGGGAAACAAGCATTGGAGACTGTCCAACGGCTCCTTCCC
GTGTTGTGTCAAGCCCACGGTTTGACGCCTGCACAAGTGGTCGCCATCGCCTCCAATATTGGCGGTAAGC
AGGCGCTGGAA
